>Addgene plasmid #146252 | pAc5.1B-lambdaN-HA-DmGW182-delCterm_E | addgene full sequence | sequence record 355117 | Addgene NGS Result
CATGAATGGCATCAACTCTGAATCAAATCTTTGCAGATGCACCTACTTCTCATTTCCACTGTCACATCAT
TTTTCCAGATCTCGCTGCCTGTTATGTGGCCCACAAACCAAGACACGTTTTATGGCCATTAAAGCTGGCT
GATCGTCGCCAAACACCAAATACATAATGAATATGTACACATTCGAGAAAGAAGCGATCAAAGAAGCGTC
TTCGGGCGGAGTAGGAGAATGCGGAGGAGAAGGAGAACGAGCTGATCTAGTATCTCTCCACAATCCAATG
CCAACTGACCAACTGGCCATATTCGGAGCAATTTGAAGCCAATTTCCATCGCCTGGCGATCGCTCCATTC
TTGGCTATATGTTTTTCACCGTTACCCGGGGCCATTTTCAAAGACTCGTCGGCAAGATAAGATTGTGTCA
CTCGCTGTCTCTCTTCATTTGTCGAAGAATGCTGAGGAATTTCGCGATGACGTCGGCGAGTATTTTGAAG
AATGAGAATAATTTGTATTTATACGAAAATCAGTTAGTGGAATTTTCTACAAAAACATGTTATCTATAGA
TAATTTTGTTGCAAAATATGTTGACTATGACAAAGATTGTATGTATATACCTTTAATGTATTCTCATTTT
CTTATGTATTTATAATGGCAATGATGATACTGATGATATTTTAAGATGATGCCAGACCAAAAGGCTTGAA
TTTCTGCGTCTTTTGCCGAACGCAGTGCATGTGCAATTGTTGTTTTTTGGAATATTCAATTTTCGGACTG
TCCGCTTTGATTTCAGTTTCTTGGCTTATTCAAAAAGCAAAGTAAAGCCAAAAAAGCGAGATGGCAATAC
CAAATGCGGCAAAACGGTAGTGGAAGGAAAGGGGTGCGGGGCAGCGGAAGGAAGGGTGGGGCGGGGCGTG
GCGGGGTCTGTGGCTGGGCGCGACGTCACCGACGTTGGAGCCACTCCTTTGACCATGTGTGCGTGTGTGT
ATTATTCGTGTCTCGCCACTCGCCGGTTGTTTTTTTCTTTTTATGCTGCGCTCTCTCTAGCGCCATCTCG
CTTACGCATGCTCAACGCACCGCATGTTGCCGTTTCCTTTTATGCGTCATTTTGGCTCGAAATAGGCAAT
TATTTAAACAAAGATTAGTCAACGAAAACGCTAAAATAAATAAGTCTACAATATGGTTACTTATTGCCAT
GTGTGTGCAGCCAACGATAGCAACAAAAGCAACAACACAGGTGGCTTTCCCTCTTTCACTTTTTGTTTGC
AAGCCGCGTGCGAGCAAGACGGCACGACCGGCAAACGCAATTACGCTGACAAAGAGCAGACGAAGTTTTG
GCGAAAAACATCAAGGCGCCTGATACGAATGCATTTGCAATAACAATTGCGATATTTAATATTGTTTATG
AAGCTGTTTGACTTCAAAACACACAAAAAAAAAAATAAAACAAATTATTTGAAAGAGAATTAGGAATCGG
ACGCTTATCGTTAGGGTAACAACAAGAAATGCTTACTGAGTCACAGCCTCTGGAAAACTGCCGCAAGCCA
GAGAGAGAGAGAAAAAGAGGGAGAGCAGCTTAGACCGCATGTGCTTGTGTGTGAGGCGTCTCTCTCTTCG
TCTCTGTTGCGCAAACGCATAGACTGCACTGAAAAAATCGATTACCTATTTTTTATGAATGAATATTTGC
ACTATTACTATTCAAAACTATTAAGATAGCAATCACATTCAATAGCCAAATACTATACCACCTGAGCGAT
GCAACGAAATGATCAATTTGAGCAAAAATGCTGCATATTTAGGACGGCATCATTATAGAAATGCTTCTTG
CTGTGTACTTTTCTCTCGTCTGGCAGCTGTTTCGCCGTTATTGTTAAAACCGGCTTAAGTTAGGTGTGTT
TTCTACGACTAGTGAATGCCCTACTAGAAGATGTGTGTTGCACAAAATGTCCCTGGAATAACCAATTTGA
AGTGCAGATAGCAGTAAACGTAAGCTAATATGAATATTATTTAACTGTAATGTTTTAATATCGCTGGACA
TTACTAATAAACCCACTATAAACACATGTACATATGTATGTTTTGGCATACAATGAGTAGTTGGGGAAAA
AATGTGTAAAAGCACCGTGACCATCACAGCATAAAGATAACCAGCTGAAGTATCGAATATGAGTAACCCC
CAAATTGAATCACATGCCGCAACTGATAGGACCCATGGAAGTACACTCTTCATGGCGATATACAAGACAC
ACACAAGCACGAACACCCAGTTGCGGAGGAAATTCTCCGTAAATGAAAACCCAATCGGCGAACAATTCAT
ACCCATATATGGTAAAAGTTTTGAACGCGACTTGAGAGCGGAGAGCATTGCGGCTGATAAGGTTTTAGCG
CTAAGCGGGCTTTATAAAACGGGCTGCGGGACCAGTTTTCATATCACTACCGTTTGAGTTCTTGTGCTGT
GTGGATACTCCTCCCGACACAAAGCCGCTCCATCAGCCAGCAGTCGTCTAATCCAGAGACCCCGGATCGG
GGTACCAACATGGACGCACAAACACGACGACGTGAGCGTCGCGCTGAGAAACAAGCTCAATGGAAAGCTG
CAAACGGTGGATCTCCTCCACATATGGCTTACCCATACGATGTTCCAGATTACGCTCCTCCAAGCTTGAA
TTCTGCAGATATCCAGCACAGTGGCGGCCGCATGCGTGAAGCCCTTTTTTCCCAAGATGGCTGGGGCTGT
CAGCATGTTAACCAGGATACTAATTGGGAAGTTCCCAGTTCGCCAGAACCAGCCAATAAGGATGCACCCG
GTCCACCAATGTGGAAGCCAAGCATTAACAATGGTACTGATCTTTGGGAGTCCAATTTGAGAAACGGAGG
TCAGCCGGCCGCACAGCAAGTTCCAAAGCCGTCGTGGGGTCATACACCATCCTCTAACTTAGGTGGAACA
TGGGGTGAGGACGACGATGGCGCCGATAGTAGTAGTGTGTGGACTGGAGGAGCTGTTAGCAACGCGGGAT
CCGGAGCTGCAGTGGGAGTAAACCAAGCCGGAGTTAATGTCGGTCCAGGCGGTGTTGTTTCGTCTGGCGG
ACCTCAGTGGGGACAAGGTGTCGTTGGCGTCGGACTTGGATCAACTGGAGGTAACGGGTCAAGCAATATA
ACTGGATCGTCTGGAGTCGCAACAGGTAGTAGCGGAAACTCCAGCAACGCTGGTAACGGTTGGGGAGACC
CTCGTGAAATACGCCCTTTGGGAGTTGGTGGCTCCATGGATATTCGAAATGTTGAACATCGCGGCGGTAA
CGGTTCTGGAGCAACTTCGAGCGATCCACGAGACATTCGCATGATCGATCCGCGTGACCCTATTCGAGGA
GATCCCCGTGGAATATCTGGTCGTCTTAATGGGACCTCTGAAATGTGGGGTCATCATCCACAAATGTCCC
ATAACCAGTTGCAAGGTATCAACAAAATGGTTGGTCAAAGTGTAGCAACTGCCAGCACCAGTGTCGGAAC
ATCTGGCTCGGGCATCGGTCCTGGAGGTCCCGGTCCTAGTACAGTATCAGGCAATATCCCAACACAGTGG
GGGCCTGCTCAACCGGTAAGCGTTGGTGTAAGTGGTCCCAAAGACATGTCAAAACAGATAAGTGGATGGG
AGGAACCATCACCACCGCCTCAGCGTCGCAGTATTCCTAACTACGATGATGGTACATCGTTGTGGGGTCA
GCAAACTCGTGTTCCCGCTGCAAGCGGTCACTGGAAAGACATGACTGATTCGATAGGTCGTAGTAGTCAT
CTCATGCGTGGCCAAAGCCAAACGGGAGGTATAGGAATAGCCGGCGTTGGAAATAGCAATGTTCCAGTGG
GAGCCAATCCAAGTAATCCTATAAGCAGTGTAGTTGGACCTCAAGCCCGGATTCCATCTGTGGGCGGCGT
ACAACACAAACCAGACGGCGGCGCTATGTGGGTGCATTCCGGCAATGTAGGTGGCAGAAATAATGTTGCT
GCTGTTACTACTTGGGGAGATGACACTCATAGCGTTAATGTCGGCGCTCCCAGCAGTGGCAGTGTATCCA
GCAACAATTGGGTTGATGACAAGTCCAACTCAACCTTGGCACAAAACTCTTGGAGCGACCCGGCCCCTGT
TGGAGTTAGTTGGGGCAATAAGCAAAGCAAACCGCCAAGCAATAGTGCTTCATCAGGTTGGAGCACTGCT
GCGGGCGTGGTGGATGGGGTTGATCTAGGATCTGAGTGGAACACGCACGGGGGGATTATTGGAAAATCTC
AGCAACAACAAAAACTAGCGGGACTTAACGTGGGAATGGTGAACGTAATTAACGCGGAGATCATTAAGCA
AAGCAAGCAATACAGGATCCTTGTCGAGAACGGCTTTAAAAAGGAAGATGTAGAGCGGGCATTAGTGATT
GCTAATATGAACATCGAAGAGGCAGCCGATATGCTCCGTGCCAACTCATCCCTATCAATGGATGGTTGGC
GTCGACATGATGAGTCCCTTGGATCTTATGCCGACCACAATAGTTCAACAAGCAGCGGTGGATTTGCTGG
TCGTTACCCGGTCAACAGTGGACAACCTTCAATGTCCTTTCCTCATAATAACCTTATGAATAACATGGGA
GGTACCGCTGTTACTGGAGGTAACAACAATACAAACATGACAGCTTTACAGGTGCAAAAGTATTTAAATC
AAGGGCAACATGGTGTCGCTGTTGGACCGCAAGCCGTTGGTAATTCTTCAGCAGTATCTGTCGGATTTGG
TCAGAACACGTCTAACGCAGCAGTGGCAGGAGCAGCCTCTGCAAATATAGCAGCAAATACAAACAACCAA
CCGTCTGGTCAGCAAATTCGCATGCTAGGCCAGCAAATTCAGTTGGCCATTCATAGTGGTTTCATATCTA
GTCAGATATTGACTCAACCGCTAACTCAAACAACCCTTAACCTTTTAAACCAACTTCTTAGCAATATTAA
GCATCTCCGGGCTGCACAGCAATCCCTTACCCGCGGGGGAAATGTCAATCCAATGGCAGTGAATGTGGCT
ATATCTAAATACAAGCAGCAAATCCAGAATTTACAGAACCAGATAAGTGCACAACAGGCTGTGTATGTAA
AACAGCAAAATATGCAACCAACTTCACAACAACAACAGCCCCAACAACAGCAACTTCCTTCTGTTCATCT
AAGTAACTCAGGCAACGACTATTTAAGAGGTCACGATGCAATAAATAATTTGCAAAGCAACTTTTCTGAG
CTCAATATTAATAAGCCAAGTGGATATCAAGGAGCGTCCAATCAACAATCCCGATTAAATCAGTGGAAGC
TTCCAGTATTAGATAAGGAGATCAACTCTGACAGTACGGAATTTTCTCGTGCCCCAGGTGCAACGAAACA
AAATTTGACGGCCAACACAAGCAACATAAACTCTTTGGGTCTTCAAAACGATAGTACATGGTCAACTGGA
CGCAGTATTGGTGACGGTTGGCCTGATCCCTCATCTGATAACGAGAATAAAGACTGGTCTGTTGCTCAGC
CAACTTCAGCAGCAACTGCTTACACTGATCTGGTCCAAGAGTTTGAGCCAGGCAAGCCATGGAAGGGTTC
ACAGATCAAAAGCATAGAAGATGATCCCAGCATTACACCAGGAAGCGTTGCTAGATCTCCATTGTCTATT
AATTCGACGCCAAAAGATGCTGACATATTTGCCAATACCGGTAAAAATTCACCGACTGATTTACCGCCAC
TAAGTTTATCGTCGTCTACATGGAGTTTTAATCCAAACCAAAATTATCCGAGTCACAGTTGGTCTGACAA
TAGTCAACAATGTACCGCCACTTCGGAGCTTTGGACAAGCCCGCTAAATAAATCATCGTCTCGAGGTCCC
CCGCCAGGATTGACTGCCAATTCAAATAAATCTGCAAATAGTAATGCGTCAACGCCAACAACTATTACCG
GAGGTGCGAATGGATGGTTACAGCCTCGAAGTGGCGGTGTTCAAACCACAAACACTAATTGGACAGGTGG
TAACACCACTTGGGGCTCCAGTTGGTTGCTTTTGAAAAATCTAACAGCACAGATTGATGGTCCTACTTTG
CGTACACTGTGTATGCAGCATGGGCCCCTTGTCAGCTTTCACCCGTATTTGAACCAAGGAATTGCCTTAT
GTAAATATACTACTCGTGAGGAGGCGAACAAGGCGCAAATGGCGTTAAACAACTGTGTCCTCGCCAACAC
CACAATATTTGCTGAATCTCCCAGCGAGAACGAGGTGCAAAGCATTATGCAGCACTTATAATCTAGAGGG
CCCGCGGTTCGAAGGTAAGCCTATCCCTAACCCTCTCCTCGGTCTCGATTCTACGCGTACCGGTCATCAT
CACCATCACCATTGAGTTTAAACCCGCTGATCAGCCTCGACTGTGCCTTCTAAGGCCTGAGCTCGCTGAT
CAGCCTCGATCGAGGATCCAGACATGATAAGATACATTGATGAGTTTGGACAAACCACAACTAGAATGCA
GTGAAAAAAATGCTTTATTTGTGAAATTTGTGATGCTATTGCTTTATTTGTAACCATTATAAGCTGCAAT
AAACAAGTTAACAACAACAATTGCATTCATTTTATGTTTCAGGTTCAGGGGGAGGTGTGGGAGGTTTTTT
AAAGCAAGTAAAACCTCTACAAATGTGGTATGGCTGATTATGATCAGTCGACCGATGCCCTTGAGAGCCT
TCAACCCAGTCAGCTCCTTCCGGTGGGCGCGGGGCATGACTATCGTCGCCGCACTTATGACTGTCTTCTT
TATCATGCAACTCGTAGGACAGGTGCCGGCAGCGCTCTGGGTCATTTTCGGCGAGGACCGCTTTCGCTGG
AGCGCGACGATGATCGGCCTGTCGCTTGCGGTATTCGGAATCTTGCACGCCCTCGCTCAAGCCTTCGTCA
CTGGTCCCGCCACCAAACGTTTCGGCGAGAAGCAGGCCATTATCGCCGGCATGGCGGCCGACGCGCTGGG
CTACGTCTTGCTGGCGTTCGCGACGCGAGGCTGGATGGCCTTCCCCATTATGATTCTTCTCGCTTCCGGC
GGCATCGGGATGCCCGCGTTGCAGGCCATGCTGTCCAGGCAGGTAGATGACGACCATCAGGGACAGCTTC
AAGGCCAGCAAAAGGCCAGGAACCGTAAAAAGGCCGCGTTGCTGGCGTTTTTCCATAGGCTCCGCCCCCC
TGACGAGCATCACAAAAATCGACGCTCAAGTCAGAGGTGGCGAAACCCGACAGGACTATAAAGATACCAG
GCGTTTCCCCCTGGAAGCTCCCTCGTGCGCTCTCCTGTTCCGACCCTGCCGCTTACCGGATACCTGTCCG
CCTTTCTCCCTTCGGGAAGCGTGGCGCTTTCTCATAGCTCACGCTGTAGGTATCTCAGTTCGGTGTAGGT
CGTTCGCTCCAAGCTGGGCTGTGTGCACGAACCCCCCGTTCAGCCCGACCGCTGCGCCTTATCCGGTAAC
TATCGTCTTGAGTCCAACCCGGTAAGACACGACTTATCGCCACTGGCAGCAGCCACTGGTAACAGGATTA
GCAGAGCGAGGTATGTAGGCGGTGCTACAGAGTTCTTGAAGTGGTGGCCTAACTACGGCTACACTAGAAG
GACAGTATTTGGTATCTGCGCTCTGCTGAAGCCAGTTACCTTCGGAAAAAGAGTTGGTAGCTCTTGATCC
GGCAAACAAACCACCGCTGGTAGCGGTGGTTTTTTTGTTTGCAAGCAGCAGATTACGCGCAGAAAAAAAG
GATCTCAAGAAGATCCTTTGATCTTTTCTACGGGGTCTGACGCTCAGTGGAACGAAAACTCACGTTAAGG
GATTTTGGTCATGAGATTATCAAAAAGGATCTTCACCTAGATCCTTTTAAATTAAAAATGAAGTTTTAAA
TCAATCTAAAGTATATATGAGTAAACTTGGTCTGACAGTTACCAATGCTTAATCAGTGAGGCACCTATCT
CAGCGATCTGTCTATTTCGTTCATCCATAGTTGCCTGACTCCCCGTCGTGTAGATAACTACGATACGGGA
GGGCTTACCATCTGGCCCCAGTGCTGCAATGATACCGCGAGACCCACGCTCACCGGCTCCAGATTTATCA
GCAATAAACCAGCCAGCCGGAAGGGCCGAGCGCAGAAGTGGTCCTGCAACTTTATCCGCCTCCATCCAGT
CTATTAATTGTTGCCGGGAAGCTAGAGTAAGTAGTTCGCCAGTTAATAGTTTGCGCAACGTTGTTGCCAT
TGCTGCAGGCATCGTGGTGTCACGCTCGTCGTTTGGTATGGCTTCATTCAGCTCCGGTTCCCAACGATCA
AGGCGAGTTACATGATCCCCCATGTTGTGCAAAAAAGCGGTTAGCTCCTTCGGTCCTCCGATCGTTGTCA
GAAGTAAGTTGGCCGCAGTGTTATCACTCATGGTTATGGCAGCACTGCATAATTCTCTTACTGTCATGCC
ATCCGTAAGATGCTTTTCTGTGACTGGTGAGTACTCAACCAAGTCATTCTGAGAATAGTGTATGCGGCGA
CCGAGTTGCTCTTGCCCGGCGTCAACACGGGATAATACCGCGCCACATAGCAGAACTTTAAAAGTGCTCA
TCATTGGAAAACGTTCTTCGGGGCGAAAACTCTCAAGGATCTTACCGCTGTTGAGATCCAGTTCGATGTA
ACCCACTCGTGCACCCAACTGATCTTCAGCATCTTTTACTTTCACCAGCGTTTCTGGGTGAGCAAAAACA
GGAAGGCAAAATGCCGCAAAAAAGGGAATAAGGGCGACACGGAAATGTTGAATACTCATACTCTTCCTTT
TTCAATATTATTGAAGCATTTATCAGGGTTATTGTCTCATGAGCGGATACATATTTGAATGTATTTAGAA
AAATAAACAAATAGGGGTTCCGCGCACATTTCCCCGAAAAGTGCCACCTGACGTCTAAGAAACCATTATT
ATCATGACATTAACCTATAAAAATAGGCGTATCACGAGGCCCTTTCGTCTTCAAGAATTAATTCTATATT
CTAAAAACACAAATGATACTTCTAAAAAAAAAT
Features (pLannotate 1.2.2; 11 found; start..end, strand, type, name):
      1..2510    +  promoter       Ac5 promoter: Drosophila melanogaster actin 5C promoter
   2530..2595    +  CDS            N (fragment): REGN_LAMBD - Experimental evidence at protein level: Swiss-Prot protein existence level 1. Plays a role as a transcriptional antitermination factor that allows the virus to initiate its lytic phase. Activates expression of the delayed viral early genes by modifying host RNA polymerase (RNAP) into a form that is resistant to termination signals. This antitermination function requires the host NusA protein which serves to stabilize the interaction between antitermination protein N and host RNA polymerase. From Escherichia phage lambda (Bacteriophage lambda).
   2620..2646    +  CDS            3xHA (fragment): three tandem HA epitope tags
   2692..6288    +  CDS            gw (fragment): GAWKY_DROME - Also known as GW182 From Drosophila melanogaster (Fruit fly).
   6314..6355    +  CDS            V5 tag: epitope tag from simian virus 5
   6455..6589    -  polyA_signal   SV40 poly(A) signal: SV40 polyadenylation signal
   6612..6696    -  CDS            large T antigen (fragment): large T antigen from SV40 (simian virus 40)
   6697..7144    +  CDS            TcR (fragment): tetracycline efflux protein; tet; confers resistance to tetracycline
   7190..7778    -  rep_origin     ori: high-copy-number ColE1/pMB1/pBR322/pUC origin of replication
   7949..8809    -  CDS            AmpR: β-lactamase; bla; confers resistance to ampicillin, carbenicillin, and related antibiotics
   8810..8914    -  promoter       AmpR promoter: bla
