[The description below was written by a language model from this plasmid's Addgene catalogue record and pLannotate feature annotations shown in this document.]
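Description:
pAc5.1B-lambdaN-HA-DmGW182-delCterm_E is a roughly 9.1 kb insect-cell expression plasmid. The catalogue lists the backbone as unknown, although the name and the annotated parts point to a pAc5.1-type vector. It is propagated in E. coli through a ColE1/pUC-family origin and selected with ampicillin via the bla gene and its own promoter. The record lists it as low copy even though the origin is annotated as a high-copy type. Short annotated fragments of a tetracycline resistance gene and of SV40 large T antigen appear to be non-functional backbone remnants.

Expression is driven by the Drosophila melanogaster actin 5C promoter, a strong constitutive promoter commonly used in fly cell lines, and the transcript ends at an SV40 polyadenylation signal. The coding region starts with a short fragment of the bacteriophage lambda N protein, followed by an HA epitope (annotated as part of a 3xHA tag). Next comes a large fragment of the Drosophila gw gene encoding GW182, here lacking its C-terminal region and carrying the recorded substitutions V758A, Q817R and N853S. A V5 tag sequence lies downstream of the insert, but the record does not say whether it is translated in frame.

The lambda N peptide binds BoxB RNA hairpins, so fusions of this kind are generally used to tether a protein directly to a reporter mRNA carrying BoxB sites, with the HA tag allowing detection of the fusion. Given the associated study of a C-terminal silencing domain in GW182, this deletion construct is presumably meant for testing how loss of that region affects miRNA-related silencing in insect cells. The stated purpose in the record is simply insect expression of the truncated protein.
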