Addgene plasmid #146252: pAc5.1B-lambdaN-HA-DmGW182-delCterm_E
Purpose: Insect Expression of DmGW182-delC-term
Depositing lab: Elisa Izaurralde. Depositing organization: Max Planck Institute for Developmental Biology. Publication: A C-terminal silencing domain in GW182 is essential for miRNA function. Eulalio A, Helms S, Fritzsch C, Fauser M, Izaurralde E. RNA. 2009 Jun;15(6):1067-77. doi: 10.1261/rna.1605509. Epub 2009 Apr 21. PubMed 19383769.
Backbone
  Vector backbone: Unknown
  Vector type: Insect Expression
Growth in bacteria
  Bacterial resistance: Ampicillin, 100 μg/mL
  Growth temperature: 37°C
  Growth strain: DH5alpha
  Copy number: Low Copy
Gene/Insert
  Gene/Insert name: DmGW182-delC-term
  Species: D. melanogaster (fly)
  Mutation: V758A, Q817R, and N853S
  Entrez Gene: gw (a.k.a. Dmel_CG31992, CG11484, CG31992, CG9905, Dmel\CG31992, GQ182, GW, GW182, Gw, Gw182, anon-EST:Posey205, dGW182, gw182)
  Cloning method: Unknown
Terms and licenses: Academic/Nonprofit Terms; Industry Terms: Not Available to Industry
Depositor comments: Plasmids from this collection were made available to the research community and donated after the lab closed. Please note that the sequence provided by the depositing laboratory may be theoretical/predicted or based on Sanger sequencing results. There may be discrepancies between sequencing results obtained by Addgene and the depositor sequence. If an Addgene verified sequence is not available, please contact before placing your order to request that our lab fully sequence the plasmid.
How to cite: pAc5.1B-lambdaN-HA-DmGW182-delCterm_E was a gift from Elisa Izaurralde (Addgene plasmid # 146252 ; http://n2t.net/addgene:146252 ; RRID:Addgene_146252)
